>Addgene plasmid #42814 | TAL3351 | depositor partial sequence | sequence record 57934 | TAL3351 sequence 2430 bps
TCTAGAGCTAGCACCATGGACTACAAAGACCATGACGGTGATTATAAAGATCATGACATCGATTACAAGG
ATGACGATGACAAGATGGCCCCCAAGAAGAAGAGGAAGGTGGGCATTCACCGCGGGGTACCTATGGTGGA
CTTGAGGACACTCGGTTATTCGCAACAGCAACAGGAGAAAATCAAGCCTAAGGTCAGGAGCACCGTCGCG
CAACACCACGAGGCGCTTGTGGGGCATGGCTTCACTCATGCGCATATTGTCGCGCTTTCACAGCACCCTG
CGGCGCTTGGGACGGTGGCTGTCAAATACCAAGATATGATTGCGGCCCTGCCCGAAGCCACGCACGAGGC
AATTGTAGGGGTCGGTAAACAGTGGTCGGGAGCGCGAGCACTTGAGGCGCTGCTGACTGTGGCGGGTGAG
CTTAGGGGGCCTCCGCTCCAGCTCGACACCGGGCAGCTGCTGAAGATCGCGAAGAGAGGGGGAGTAACAG
CGGTAGAGGCAGTGCACGCCTGGCGCAATGCGCTCACCGGGGCCCCCTTGAACCTGACCCCAGACCAGGT
AGTCGCAATCGCGTCACATGACGGGGGAAAGCAAGCCCTGGAAACCGTGCAAAGGTTGTTGCCGGTCCTT
TGTCAAGACCACGGCCTTACACCGGAGCAAGTCGTGGCCATTGCAAGCAATGGGGGTGGCAAACAGGCTC
TTGAGACGGTTCAGAGACTTCTCCCAGTTCTCTGTCAAGCCCACGGGCTGACTCCCGATCAAGTTGTAGC
GATTGCGTCCAACGGTGGAGGGAAACAAGCATTGGAGACTGTCCAACGGCTCCTTCCCGTGTTGTGTCAA
GCCCACGGTTTGACGCCTGCACAAGTGGTCGCCATCGCCAGCCATGATGGCGGTAAGCAGGCGCTGGAAA
CAGTACAGCGCCTGCTGCCTGTACTGTGCCAGGATCATGGACTGACCCCAGACCAGGTAGTCGCAATCGC
GTCAAACGGAGGGGGAAAGCAAGCCCTGGAAACCGTGCAAAGGTTGTTGCCGGTCCTTTGTCAAGACCAC
GGCCTTACACCGGAGCAAGTCGTGGCCATTGCAAATAATAACGGTGGCAAACAGGCTCTTGAGACGGTTC
AGAGACTTCTCCCAGTTCTCTGTCAAGCCCACGGGCTGACTCCCGATCAAGTTGTAGCGATTGCGTCGAA
CATTGGAGGGAAACAAGCATTGGAGACTGTCCAACGGCTCCTTCCCGTGTTGTGTCAAGCCCACGGTTTG
ACGCCTGCACAAGTGGTCGCCATCGCCAACAACAACGGCGGTAAGCAGGCGCTGGAAACAGTACAGCGCC
TGCTGCCTGTACTGTGCCAGGATCATGGACTGACCCCAGACCAGGTAGTCGCAATCGCGTCGAACATTGG
GGGAAAGCAAGCCCTGGAAACCGTGCAAAGGTTGTTGCCGGTCCTTTGTCAAGACCACGGCCTTACACCG
GAGCAAGTCGTGGCCATTGCAAATAATAACGGTGGCAAACAGGCTCTTGAGACGGTTCAGAGACTTCTCC
CAGTTCTCTGTCAAGCCCACGGGCTGACTCCCGATCAAGTTGTAGCGATTGCGAATAACAATGGAGGGAA
ACAAGCATTGGAGACTGTCCAACGGCTCCTTCCCGTGTTGTGTCAAGCCCACGGTTTGACGCCTGCACAA
GTGGTCGCCATCGCCAGCCATGATGGCGGTAAGCAGGCGCTGGAAACAGTACAGCGCCTGCTGCCTGTAC
TGTGCCAGGATCATGGACTGACCCCAGACCAGGTAGTCGCAATCGCGTCACATGACGGGGGAAAGCAAGC
CCTGGAAACCGTGCAAAGGTTGTTGCCGGTCCTTTGTCAAGACCACGGCCTTACACCGGAGCAAGTCGTG
GCCATTGCAAGCAACATCGGTGGCAAACAGGCTCTTGAGACGGTTCAGAGACTTCTCCCAGTTCTCTGTC
AAGCCCACGGGCTGACTCCCGATCAAGTTGTAGCGATTGCGTCGCATGACGGAGGGAAACAAGCATTGGA
GACTGTCCAACGGCTCCTTCCCGTGTTGTGTCAAGCCCACGGTTTGACGCCTGCACAAGTGGTCGCCATC
GCCTCCAATATTGGCGGTAAGCAGGCGCTGGAAACAGTACAGCGCCTGCTGCCTGTACTGTGCCAGGATC
ATGGACTGACACCCGAACAGGTGGTCGCCATTGCTAATAATAACGGAGGACGGCCAGCCTTGGAGTCCAT
CGTAGCCCAATTGTCCAGGCCCGATCCCGCGTTGGCTGCGTTAACGAATGACCATCTGGTGGCGTTGGCA
TGTCTTGGTGGACGACCCGCGCTCGATGCAGTCAAAAAGGGTCTGCCTCATGCTCCCGCATTGATCAAAA
GAACCAACCGGCGGATTCCCGAGAGAACTTCCCATCGAGTCGCGGGATCC
