>Addgene plasmid #42814 | TAL3351 | addgene partial sequence | sequence record 60800 | JDS-TALEN-F 5'-TAGGGGTCGGTAAACAGTGG-3'
TGTGGCGGGTGAGCTTAGGGGGCCTCCGCTCCAGCTCGACACCGGGCAGCTGCTGAAGATCGCGAAGAGA
GGGGGAGTAACAGCGGTAGAGGCAGTGCACGCCTGGCGCAATGCGCTCACCGGGGCCCCCTTGAACCTGA
CCCCAGACCAGGTAGTCGCAATCGCGTCACATGACGGGGGAAAGCAAGCCCTGGAAACCGTGCAAAGGTT
GTTGCCGGTCCTTTGTCAAGACCACGGCCTTACACCGGAGCAAGTCGTGGCCATTGCAAGCAATGGGGGT
GGCAAACAGGCTCTTGAGACGGTTCAGAGACTTCTCCCAGTTCTCTGTCAAGCCCACGGGCTGACTCCCG
ATCAAGTTGTAGCGATTGCGTCCAACGGTGGAGGGAAACAAGCATTGGAGACTGTCCAACGGCTCCTTCC
CGTGTTGTGTCAAGCCCACGGTTTGACGCCTGCACAAGTGGTCGCCATCGCCAGCCATGATGGCGGTAAG
CAGGCGCTGGAAACAGTACAGCGCCTGCTGCCTGTACTGTGCCAGGATCATGGACTGACCCCAGACCAGG
TAGTCGCAATCGCGTCAAACGGAGGGGGAAAGCAAGCCCTGGAAACCGTGCAAAGGTTGTTGCCGGTCCT
TTGTCAAGACCACGGCCTTACACCGGAGCAAGTCGTGGCCATTGCAAATAATAACGGTGGCAAACAGGCT
CTTGAGACGGTTCAGAGACTTCTCCCAGTTCTCTGTCAAGCCCACGGGCTGACTCCCGATCAAGTTGTAG
CGATTGCGTCGAACATTGGAGGGAAACAAGCATTGGAGACTGTCCAACGGCTCCTTCCCGTGTTGTGTCA
AGCCCACGGTTTGACGCCTGCACAAGTGGTCGCCATCGCCAACAACAACGGCGGTAAGCA
