[The description below was written by a language model from this plasmid's Addgene catalogue record.]
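Description:
TAL3351 is a TALEN expression plasmid built on the JDS74 backbone (about 6.4 kb without insert), a mammalian expression vector that also carries a T7 promoter. It is propagated in E. coli as a high-copy plasmid under ampicillin selection. The roughly 1.6 kb insert is not a zebrafish coding sequence. It is an engineered array of TAL effector repeats designed to recognise a defined 18-nucleotide site in the zebrafish rassf7b gene. The name "ZebrafishCommunity-rassf7b-right" marks it as the right-hand monomer of a TALEN pair aimed at that locus.

The repeat array was cloned by restriction enzyme methods into the backbone's TALE scaffold, and the cloning sites were destroyed in the process. The backbone supplies an N-terminal 3X FLAG epitope tag and a C-terminal wild-type FokI nuclease domain, so the expressed product is a FLAG-tagged TALE–FokI fusion. A CMV promoter drives expression in transfected cells, and the listed sequencing primers suggest a BGH polyadenylation region downstream. The T7 designation suggests that the same cassette can serve as a template for in vitro transcription, which would yield mRNA suitable for embryo injection, although the record does not describe this use explicitly.

FokI cleaves only as a dimer, so this construct is meant to be used with the matching left-hand rassf7b TALEN. When the two monomers bind flanking half-sites, they create a double-strand break in the intervening spacer, and error-prone repair of the break can introduce indel mutations. The associated publication concerns targeted gene disruption in zebrafish somatic cells with engineered TALENs. No feature table was provided, so details such as the origin of replication are not stated.
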