Addgene plasmid #42814: TAL3351
Depositing lab: Keith Joung. Depositing organization: Massachusetts General Hospital. Publication: Targeted gene disruption in somatic zebrafish cells using engineered TALENs. Sander JD, Cade L, Khayter C, Reyon D, Peterson RT, Joung JK, Yeh JR. Nat Biotechnol. 2011 Aug 5;29(8):697-8. doi: 10.1038/nbt.1934. PubMed 21822241.
Backbone
  Vector backbone: JDS74
  Backbone manufacturer: Addgene plasmid #32288
  Backbone size w/o insert (bp): 6447
  Vector type: Mammalian Expression ; T7
Growth in bacteria
  Bacterial resistance: Ampicillin, 100 μg/mL
  Growth temperature: 37°C
  Growth strain: XL1 Blue
  Copy number: High Copy
Gene/Insert
  Gene/Insert name: ZebrafishCommunity-rassf7b-right (alt name: rassf7b)
  Species: D. rerio (zebrafish)
  Insert size (bp): 1640
  Entrez Gene: rassf7b (a.k.a. sb:cb262, zgc:55456)
  Promoter: CMV
  Tag / fusion protein: 3X Flag (N terminal on backbone); WT FOKI (C terminal on backbone)
  Cloning method: Restriction Enzyme; 5′ cloning site N/A (destroyed during cloning); 3′ cloning site N/A (destroyed during cloning)
  Sequencing primers: 5′ CMV-F; 3′ BGH-rev
Terms and licenses: Academic/Nonprofit Terms; Industry Terms: Not Available to Industry
Depositor comments: Target binding site: TCTTCTGAGAGGCCACAG It is strongly recommended that users perform a diagnostic digest to verify this plasmid prior to use. For example, a double digest of the plasmid with BamHI and KpnI should result in two bands at 2.3kb and 5.8kb.
How to cite: TAL3351 was a gift from Keith Joung (Addgene plasmid # 42814 ; http://n2t.net/addgene:42814 ; RRID:Addgene_42814)
